>Addgene plasmid #44978 | GST-FUS-WT | addgene partial sequence | sequence record 64213 | pGEX-3 5'-CCGGGAGCTGCATGTGTCAGAGG-3'
CAGTCACGATGCGGGCCGCTCGAGTTAATACGGCCTCTCCCTGCGATCCTGTCTGTGCTCACCCCTGGAA
TCCATCTTGCCAGGGCCAAAGCCACCTCTGTCCCCACCACCCCGGCCCCCTCGGAAGCCTCCACGGTCCC
CGCCGCGGCCCCGGTAGCCGCCTCGATCATAGCCTCCTCTGCCACCACGACGATCATCCCCGTAGTTACC
CCCCATGTGAGAGCCACCTGGTCCCCCTCCTGGGCCATCTGGTTTAGGGGCCTTACACTGGTTGCATTCA
TTCCTCCAAGAGAAGTTCATATTCTCACAGGTGGGATTAGGACACTTCCAGTCACCAGCTCGCTGCTGTC
CTCCACCGCCACCACCTCCACTGGGAAATCCTCCTCGGCCACCACCACCACTGCCACCACCTCCATAGCC
TCCACGGCCCATGGGTCCTCCTCGCCCTCGGCCTCCACGACCATTGCCACCACCCCGATTAAAGTCTGCC
CGGCGAGTAGCAAATGAGACCTTGATAGGATTTCCGGAGAATTCTTTACCATCAAACCAGTCAATAGCTG
CTTTAGCTGAAGGTGGGTCATCAAAAGAGACCGTTGCCTCTCCCTTCAGCTTGCCAGTTTCCCTGTCTGT
GTACAAATTAATCATGGGCTGTCCCGTTTTCTTGTTTGTCTTAATAATACCAATCTGCTTGAAGTAATCA
GCCACAGACTCAATTGTAACATTCTCACCCAGGCCTTGCACAAAGATGGTGTTGTTGTCTGAATTATCCT
GTTCGGAGTCATGACGTGATCCTTGGTCCCGAGGGCCACCAAATTTATTGAAGCCACCACGGTCACTTCC
GCCCATGCCACCTCTGCCTCCACGGCCACCTCCACGACTC
