>Addgene plasmid #44978 | GST-FUS-WT | addgene partial sequence | sequence record 64215 | pGEX-5 5'-GGGCTGGCAAGCCACGTTTGGTG-3'
GTTCTGTTCAGGGGCCCCTGGGATCCATGGCCTCAAACGATTATACCCAACAAGCAACCCAAAGCTATGG
GGCCTACCCCACCCAGCCCGGGCAGGGCTATTCCCAGCAGAGCAGTCAGCCCTACGGACAGCAGAGTTAC
AGTGGTTATAGCCAGTCCACGGACACTTCAGGCTATGGCCAGAGCAGCTATTCTTCTTATGGCCAGAGCC
AGAACACAGGCTATGGAACTCAGTCAACTCCCCAGGGATATGGCTCGACTGGCGGCTATGGCAGTAGCCA
GAGCTCCCAATCGTCTTACGGGCAGCAGTCCTCCTATCCTGGCTATGGCCAGCAGCCAGCTCCCAGCAGC
ACCTCGGGAAGTTACGGTAGCAGTTCTCAGAGCAGCAGCTATGGGCAGCCCCAGAGTGGGAGCTACAGCC
AGCAGCCTAGCTATGGTGGACAGCAGCAAAGCTATGGACAGCAGCAAAGCTATAATCCCCCTCAGGGCTA
TGGACAGCAGAACCAGTACAACAGCAGCAGTGGTGGTGGAGGTGGAGGTGGAGGTGGAGGTAACTATGGC
CAAGATCAATCCTCCATGAGTAGTGGTGGTGGCAGTGGTGGCGGTTATGGCAATCAAGACCAGAGTGGTG
GAGGTGGCAGCGGTGGCTATGGACAGCAGGACCGTGGAGGCCGCGGCAGGGGTGGCAGTGGTGGCGGCGG
CGGCGGCGGCGGTGGTGGTTACAACCGCAGCAGTGGTGGCTATGAACCCAGAGGTCGTGGAGGTGGCCGT
GGAGGCAGAGGTGGCATGGGCGGAA
