[The description below was written by a language model from this plasmid's Addgene catalogue record.]
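Description:
GST-FUS-WT is a bacterial expression plasmid built on the pGEX-6P-1 backbone for producing full-length, wild-type human FUS (fused in sarcoma, also known as TLS) as a glutathione S-transferase fusion protein. The FUS coding sequence, about 1.6 kb, was inserted between the BamHI and XhoI sites of the polylinker, both of which remain intact, giving a total plasmid size of roughly 6.6 kb. The plasmid is maintained at high copy number in E. coli and selected with ampicillin.

Expression is driven by the tac promoter, a hybrid trp/lac promoter that is typically induced with IPTG. The GST moiety is supplied by the backbone and sits at the N terminus of FUS, allowing the fusion protein to be captured on glutathione resin for purification or for use as immobilised bait. Vectors of the pGEX-6P series generally also carry a protease recognition site between GST and the insert so that the tag can be removed, and a lacI repressor gene to limit uninduced expression, although these elements are not itemised in the record, and no feature table is provided to confirm them.

FUS is an RNA-binding protein whose mutations are linked to amyotrophic lateral sclerosis. The associated study examined interactions between FUS and the SMN protein that connect ALS with spinal muscular atrophy. The "WT" designation suggests this construct serves as the wild-type reference. Recombinant GST-FUS of this kind is suited to pull-down and in vitro binding experiments aimed at identifying or testing FUS-interacting proteins.
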