Addgene plasmid #44978: GST-FUS-WT
Depositing lab: Robin Reed. Depositing organization: Harvard Medical School. Publication: FUS-SMN protein interactions link the motor neuron diseases ALS and SMA. Yamazaki T, Chen S, Yu Y, Yan B, Haertlein TC, Carrasco MA, Tapia JC, Zhai B, Das R, Lalancette-Hebert M, Sharma A, Chandran S, Sullivan G, Nishimura AL, Shaw CE, Gygi SP, Shneider NA, Maniatis T, Reed R. Cell Rep. 2012 Oct 25;2(4):799-806. doi: 10.1016/j.celrep.2012.08.025. Epub 2012 Sep 27. PubMed 23022481.
Backbone
  Vector backbone: pGEX-6P-1
  Backbone size w/o insert (bp): 5000
  Total vector size (bp): 6600
  Vector type: Bacterial Expression
Growth in bacteria
  Bacterial resistance: Ampicillin, 100 μg/mL
  Growth temperature: 37°C
  Growth strain: DH5alpha
  Copy number: High Copy
Gene/Insert
  Gene/Insert name: FUS (Full length) (alt names: TLS; fused in sarcoma)
  Species: H. sapiens (human)
  Insert size (bp): 1600
  Entrez Gene: FUS (a.k.a. ALS6, ETM4, FUS1, HNRNPP2, POMP75, TLS, altFUS)
  Promoter: tac
  Tag / fusion protein: GST (N terminal on backbone)
  Cloning method: Restriction Enzyme; 5′ cloning site BamHI (not destroyed); 3′ cloning site XhoI (not destroyed)
  Sequencing primers: 5′ pGEX5; 3′ pGEX3
Terms and licenses: Academic/Nonprofit Terms; Industry Terms: Not Available to Industry
How to cite: GST-FUS-WT was a gift from Robin Reed (Addgene plasmid # 44978 ; http://n2t.net/addgene:44978 ; RRID:Addgene_44978)
